>Addgene plasmid #114612 | pTWIN1-His6-Ssp-Htt2-90(A2C)-23Q | addgene full sequence | sequence record 222643 | Addgene NGS Result
TCTCCTGAGTAGGACAAATCCGCCGGGAGCGGATTTGAACGTTGCGAAGCAACGGCCCGGAGGGTGGCGG
GCAGGACGCCCGCCATAAACTGCCAGGAATTGGGGATCGGAATTAATTCCCGGTTTAAACCGGGGATCTC
GATCCCGCGAAATTAATACGACTCACTATAGGGGAATTGTGAGCGGATAACAATTCCCCTCTAGAAATAA
TTTTGTTTAACTTTAAGAAGGAGATATACATATGCATCATCATCATCACCATAGCGGTGCAATTAGCGGT
GATAGCCTGATTAGCCTGGCAAGCACCGGTAAACGTGTTAGCATTAAAGATCTGCTGGATGAGAAAGATT
TTGAGATTTGGGCCATTAACGAGCAGACCATGAAACTGGAAAGCGCAAAAGTTAGCCGTGTTTTTTGCAC
CGGTAAAAAACTGGTGTATATCCTGAAAACCCGTCTGGGTCGTACCATTAAAGCAACCGCAAATCATCGT
TTTCTGACCATTGATGGTTGGAAACGTCTGGATGAACTGAGCCTGAAAGAACATATTGCACTGCCTCGTA
AACTGGAAAGTAGCAGCCTGCAACTGAGTCCGGAAATTGAAAAACTGAGCCAGAGCGATATCTATTGGGA
TAGCATTGTTAGCATTACCGAAACCGGTGTTGAAGAAGTTTTTGATCTGACCGTTCCGGGTCCGCACAAT
TTTGTTGCAAATGATATTATTGTGCACAACTGCACCCTGGAAAAACTGATGAAAGCATTTGAAAGCCTGA
AAAGCTTTCAGCAACAACAGCAGCAACAGCAACAGCAGCAGCAGCAGCAACAACAGCAGCAGCAACAGCA
ACAACAACCGCCTCCGCCTCCGCCACCTCCTCCTCCACCACAGCTGCCTCAGCCTCCGCCTCAGGCACAG
CCTCTGCTGCCACAGCCTCAGCCACCTCCACCGCCTCCACCTCCACCTCCGGGTCCGGCAGTTGCAGAAG
AACCGCTGCATCGTCCGTAACTGCAGGAAGGGGATCCGGCTGCTAACAAAGCCCGAAAGGAAGCTGAGTT
GGCTGCTGCCACCGCTGAGCAATAACTAGCATAACCCCTTGGGGCCTCTAAACGGGTCTTGAGGGGTTTT
TTGCTGAAAGGAGGAACTATATCCGGATAACTACGTCAGGTGGCACTTTTCGGGGAAATGTGCGCGGAAC
CCCTATTTGTTTATTTTTCTAAATACATTCAAATATGTATCCGCTCATGAGACAATAACCCTGATAAATG
CTTCAATAATATTGAAAAAGGAAGAGTATGAGTATTCAACATTTCCGTGTCGCCCTTATTCCCTTTTTTG
CGGCATTTTGCCTTCCTGTTTTTGCTCACCCAGAAACGCTGGTGAAAGTAAAAGATGCTGAAGATCAGTT
GGGTGCACGAGTGGGTTACATCGAACTGGATCTCAACAGCGGTAAGATCCTTGAGAGTTTTCGCCCCGAA
GAACGTTTCCCAATGATGAGCACTTTTAAAGTTCTGCTATGTGGCGCGGTATTATCCCGTGTTGACGCCG
GGCAAGAGCAACTCGGTCGCCGCATACACTATTCTCAGAATGACTTGGTTGAGTACTCACCAGTCACAGA
AAAGCATCTTACGGATGGCATGACAGTAAGAGAATTATGCAGTGCTGCCATAACCATGAGTGATAACACT
GCGGCCAACTTACTTCTGACAACGATCGGAGGACCGAAGGAGCTAACCGCTTTTTTGCACAACATGGGGG
ATCATGTAACTCGCCTTGATCGTTGGGAACCGGAGCTGAATGAAGCCATACCAAACGACGAGCGTGACAC
CACGATGCCTGTAGCAATGGCAACAACGTTGCGCAAACTATTAACTGGCGAACTACTTACTCTAGCTTCC
CGGCAACAATTAATAGACTGGATGGAGGCGGATAAAGTTGCAGGACCACTTCTGCGCTCGGCCCTTCCGG
CTGGCTGGTTTATTGCTGATAAATCTGGAGCCGGTGAGCGTGGGTCTCGCGGTATCATTGCAGCACTGGG
GCCAGATGGTAAGCCCTCCCGTATCGTAGTTATCTACACGACGGGGAGTCAGGCAACTATGGATGAACGA
AATAGACAGATCGCTGAGATAGGTGCCTCACTGATTAAGCATTGGTAACTGTCAGACCAAGTTTACTCAT
ATATACTTTAGATTGATT
[38 nt withheld, positions 2189-2226]
A
[37 nt withheld, positions 2228-2264]
ATTTTGTTAAAATTCGCGTTAAATTTTTGTTAAATCAGCTCATTTTTTAACCAATAGGCCGAAATCGGCA
AAATCCCTTATAAATCAAAAGAATAGCCCGAGATAGGGT
[37 nt withheld, positions 2374-2410]
AAAGAACGTGGACTCCAACGTCAAAGG
[141 nt withheld, positions 2438-2578]
G
[125 nt withheld, positions 2580-2704]
AAAGGATCTAGGTGAAGATCCTTTTTGATAATCTCATGACCAAAATCCCTTAACGTGAGTTTTCGTTCCA
CTGAGCGTCAGACCCCGTAGAAAAGATCAAAGGATCTTCTTGAGATCCTTTTTTTCTGCGCGTAATCTGC
TGCTTGCAAACAAAAAAACCACCGCTACCAGCGGTGGTTTGTTTGCCGGATCAAGAGCTACCAACTCTTT
TTCCGAAGGTAACTGGCTTCAGCAGAGCGCAGATACCAAATACTGTCCTTCTAGTGTAGCCGTAGTTAGG
CCACCACTTCAAGAACTCTGTAGCACCGCCTACATACCTCGCTCTGCTAATCCTGTTACCAGTGGCTGCT
GCCAGTGGCGATAAGTCGTGTCTTACCGGGTTGGACTCAAGACGATAGTTACCGGATAAGGCGCAGCGGT
CGGGCTGAACGGGGGGTTCGTGCACACAGCCCAGCTTGGAGCGAACGACCTACACCGAACTGAGATACCT
ACAGCGTGAGCTATGAGAAAGCGCCACGCTTCCCGAAGGGAGAAAGGCGGACAGGTATCCGGTAAGCGGC
AGGGTCGGAACAGGAGAGCGCACGAGGGAGCTTCCAGGGGGAAACGCCTGGTATCTTTATAGTCCTGTCG
GGTTTCGCCACCTCTGACTTGAGCGTCGATTTTTGTGATGCTCGTCAGGGGGGCGGAGCCTATGGAAAAA
CGCCAGCAACGCGGCCTTTTTACGGTTCCTGGCCTTTTGCTGGCCTTTTGCTCACATGTTCTTTCCTGCG
TTATCCCCTGATTCTGTGGATAACCGTATTACCGCCTTTGAGTGAGCTGATACCGCTCGCCGCAGCCGAA
CGACCGAGCGCAGCGAGTCAGTGAGCGAGGAAGCTATGGTGCACTCTCAGTACAATCTGCTCTGATGCCG
CATAGTTAAGCCAGTATACACTCCGCTATCGCTACGTGACTGGGTCATGGCTGCGCCCCGACACCCGCCA
ACACCCGCTGACGCGCCCTGACGGGCTTGTCTGCTCCCGGCATCCGCTTACAGACAAGCTGTGACCGTCT
CCGGGAGCTGCATGTGTCAGAGGTTTTCACCGTCATCACCGAAACGCGCGAGGCAGCTGCGGTAAAGCTC
ATCAGCGTGGTCGTGCAGCGATTCACAGATRTCTGCCTGTTCATCCGCGTCCAGCTCGTTGAGTTTCTCC
AGAAGCGTTAATGTCTGGCTTCTGATAAAGCGGGCCATGTTAAGGGCGGTTTTTTCCTGTTTGGTCACTG
ATGCCTCCGTGTAAGGGGGATTTCTGTTCATGGGGGTAATGATACCGATGAAACGAGAGAGGATGCTCAC
GATACGGGTTACTGATGATGAACATGCCCGGTTACTGGAACGTTGTGAGGGTAAACAACTGGCGGTATGG
ATGCGGCGGGACCAGAGAAAAATCACTCAGGGTCAATGCCAGCCGAACGCCAGCAAGACGTAGCCCAGCG
CGTCGGCCGCCATGCCGGCGATAATGGCCTGCTTCTCGCCGAAACGTTTGGTGGCGGGACCAGTGACGAA
GGCTTGAGCGAGGGCGTGCAAGATTCCGAATACCGCAAGCGACAGGCCGATCATCGTCGCGCTCCAGCGA
AAGCGGTCCTCGCCGAAAATGACCCAGAGCGCTGCCGGCACCTGTCCTACGAGTTGCATGATAAAGAAGA
CAGTCATAAGTGCGGCGACGATAGTCATGCCCCGCGCCCACCGGAAGGAGCTGACTGGGTTGAAGGCTCT
CAAGGGCATCGGTCGAGATCCCGGTGCCTAATGAGTGAGCTAACTTACATTAATTGCGTTGCGCTCACTG
CCCGCTTTCCAGTCGGGAAACCTGTCGTGCCAGCTGCATTAATGAATCGGCCAACGCGCGGGGAGAGGCG
GTTTGCGTATTGGGCGCCAGGGTGGTTTTTCTTTTCACCAGTGAGACGGGCAACAGCTGATTGCCCTTCA
CCGCCTGGCCCTGAGAGAGTTGCAGCAAGCGGTCCACGCTGGTTTGCCCCAGCAGGCGAAAATCCTGTTT
GATGGTGGTTAACGGCGGGATATAACATGAGCTGTCTTCGGTATCGTCGTATCCCACTACCGAGATATCC
GCACCAACGCGCAGCCCGGACTCGGTAATGGCGCGCATTGCGCCCAGCGCCATCTGATCGTTGGCAACCA
GCATCGCAGTGGGAACGATGCCCTCATTCAGCATTTGCATGGTTTGTTGAAAACCGGACATGGCACTCCA
GTCGCCTTCCCGTTCCGCTATCGGCTGAATTTGATTGCGAGTGAGATATTTATGCCAGCCAGCCAGACGC
AGACGCGCCGAGACAGAACTTAATGGGCCCGCTAACAGCGCGATTTGCTGGTGACCCAATGCGACCAGAT
GCTCCACGCCCAGTCGCGTACCGTCTTCATGGGAGAAAATAATACTGTTGATGGGTGTCTGGTCAGAGAC
ATCAAGAAATAACGCCGGAACATTAGTGCAGGCAGCTTCCACAGCAATGGCATCCTGGTCATCCAGCGGA
TAGTTAATGATCAGCCCACTGACGCGTTGCGCGAGAAGATTGTGCACCGCCGCTTTACAGGCTTCGACGC
CGCTTCGTTCTACCATCGACACCACCACGCTGGCACCCAGTTGATCGGCGCGAGATTTAATCGCCGCGAC
AATTTGCGACGGCGCGTGCAGGGCCAGACTGGAGGTGGCAACGCCAATCAGCAACGACTGTTTGCCCGCC
AGTTGTTGTGCCACGCGGTTGGGAATGTAATTCAGCTCCGCCATCGCCGCTTCCACTTTTTCCCGCGTTT
TCGCAGAAACGTGGCTGGCCTGGTTCACCACGCGGGAAACGGTCTGATAAGAGACACCGGCATACTCTGC
GACATCGTATAACGTTACTGGTTTCACATTCACCACCCTGAATTGACTCTCTTCCGGGCGCTATCATGCC
ATACCGCGAAAGGTTTTGCGCCATTCGATGGTGTCCGGGATCTCGACGCTCTCCCTTATGCGACTCCTGC
ATTAGGAAGCAGCCCAGTAGTAGGTTGAGGCCGTTGAGCACCGCCGCCGCAAGGAATGGTGCATGCCGGC
ATGCCGCCCTTTCGTCTTCAAGAATTAATTCCCAATTCCCCAGGCATCAAATAAAACGAAAGGCTCAGTC
GAAAGACTGGGCCTTTCGTTTTATCTGTTGTTTGTCGGTGAACGCTCTCCTGAGTAGGACAAATCCGCCG
GGAGCGGATTTGAACGTTGCGAAGCAACGGCCCGGAGGGTGGCGGGCAGGACGCCCGCCATAAACTGCCA
GGAATTAATTCCCCAGGCATCAAATAAAACGAAAGGCTCAGTCGAAAGACTGGGCCTTTCGTTTTATCTG
TTGTTTGTCGGTGAACGC
Features (pLannotate 1.2.2; 21 found; start..end, strand, type, name):
    154..172     +  promoter       T7 promoter: promoter for bacteriophage T7 RNA polymerase
    173..197     +  protein_bind   lac operator: The lac repressor binds to the lac operator to inhibit transcription in E. coli. This inhibition can be relieved by adding lactose or isopropyl-β-D-thiogalactopyranoside (IPTG). lac repressor encoded by lacI
    212..234     +  RBS            RBS: efficient ribosome binding site from bacteriophage T7 gene 10 (Olins and Rangwala, 1989)
    263..610     +  CDS            dnaB (fragment): DNAB_MYCTU - Experimental evidence at protein level: Swiss-Prot protein existence level 1. The intein is an endonuclease. From Mycobacterium tuberculosis (strain ATCC 25618 / H37Rv).
    596..745     +  CDS            dnaB (fragment): DNAB_MYCTU - Experimental evidence at protein level: Swiss-Prot protein existence level 1. The intein is an endonuclease. From Mycobacterium tuberculosis (strain ATCC 25618 / H37Rv).
   1019..1068    +  CDS            SET1 (fragment): solubility-enhancement tag derived from T7 phage gene 10B
   1076..1123    +  terminator     T7 terminator: transcription terminator for bacteriophage T7 RNA polymerase
   1183..1287    +  promoter       AmpR promoter: bla
   1288..2148    +  CDS            AmpR: β-lactamase; bla; confers resistance to ampicillin, carbenicillin, and related antibiotics
   2190..2703    -  rep_origin     M13 ori (sequence partly withheld): M13 bacteriophage origin of replication; arrow indicates direction of (+) strand synthesis
   2814..3402    +  rep_origin     ori: high-copy-number ColE1/pMB1/pBR322/pUC origin of replication
   3579..3669    -  misc_feature   bom (fragment): basis of mobility region from pBR322
   3771..3962    -  CDS            rop: Rop protein, which maintains plasmids at low copy number; rop
   4003..4113    +  CDS            mbeC (fragment): MBEC_ECOLX - Experimental evidence at protein level: Swiss-Prot protein existence level 1. Required for efficient mobilization of ColE1 plasmid and is thus essential to promote the specific transfer of the plasmid during conjugation. Probably functions by inducing DNA bending, helping the MbeA relaxase to melt the DNA around the nic site and cleave the phosphodiester bond. Binds specifically double-stranded DNA (dsDNA) containing the ColE1 oriT but does not recognize the inverted repeat (IR). From Escherichia coli.
   4148..4470    -  CDS            TcR (fragment): tetracycline efflux protein; tet; confers resistance to tetracycline
   4485..4506    -  protein_bind   CAP binding site: CAP binding activates transcription in the presence of cAMP. E. coli catabolite activator protein
   4519..5601    -  CDS            lacI: lac repressor; lacI; The lac repressor binds to the lac operator to inhibit transcription in E. coli. This inhibition can be relieved by adding lactose or isopropyl-β-D-thiogalactopyranoside (IPTG).
   5602..5679    -  promoter       lacI promoter: lacI
   5687..5780    -  CDS            TcR (fragment): tetracycline efflux protein; tet; confers resistance to tetracycline
   5832..5918    +  terminator     rrnB T1 terminator: Escherichia coli rrnB; transcription terminator T1 from the E. coli rrnB gene
   6015..19      +  terminator     rrnB T1 terminator (across the origin): Escherichia coli rrnB; transcription terminator T1 from the E. coli rrnB gene
