[The description below was written by a language model from this plasmid's Addgene catalogue record and pLannotate feature annotations shown in this document.]
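Description:
pTWIN1-His6-Ssp-Htt2-90(A2C)-23Q is a bacterial expression plasmid built on the pTWIN1 intein-fusion backbone, designed to produce a human huntingtin (HTT) exon 1 fragment in E. coli. The insert encodes residues 2–90 of huntingtin with a non-pathological 23-glutamine repeat and an A2C substitution that places a cysteine at the first position of the fragment. It is fused downstream of a His6-tagged Ssp DnaB intein supplied by the backbone. In this arrangement the His6 tag allows affinity capture of the fusion. Self-cleavage at the C-terminal end of the intein can then release the Htt fragment without extra residues, leaving the engineered cysteine at its N-terminus. An N-terminal cysteine is commonly exploited for native chemical ligation or site-specific labelling, although the record itself states only bacterial expression as the purpose.

Expression is driven by a T7 promoter with an adjacent lac operator and the T7 gene 10 ribosome binding site, and it ends at a T7 terminator. A plasmid-borne lacI gene provides repression, so transcription is IPTG-inducible in hosts that supply T7 RNA polymerase. The automated annotation labels the intein region as dnaB fragments by homology to a mycobacterial entry. It does not annotate the Htt coding sequence, which presumably lies in the unannotated stretch between the intein and the terminator. The small SET1 hit just upstream of the terminator is probably vector-derived sequence. The plasmid is maintained through a ColE1/pMB1-type origin together with rop, consistent with the catalogue's low-copy designation, and is selected with ampicillin through β-lactamase. An M13 origin, rrnB T1 terminators and remnants of pBR322 (bom, mbeC and tetracycline-resistance fragments) are also present.
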