Addgene plasmid #114612: pTWIN1-His6-Ssp-Htt2-90(A2C)-23Q
Purpose: Bacterial expression of Htt fragment containing amino acids 2-90, with A2C cysteine mutation and a 23 polyQ repeat
Depositing lab: Hilal Lashuel. Depositing organization: Swiss Federal Institute of Technology (EPFL). Publication: Monomeric Huntingtin Exon 1 Has Similar Overall Structural Features for Wild-Type and Pathological Polyglutamine Lengths. Warner JB 4th, Ruff KM, Tan PS, Lemke EA, Pappu RV, Lashuel HA. J Am Chem Soc. 2017 Oct 18;139(41):14456-14469. doi: 10.1021/jacs.7b06659. Epub 2017 Oct 9. PubMed 28937758.
Backbone
  Vector backbone: pTWIN1
  Backbone manufacturer: NEB
  Vector type: Bacterial Expression
Growth in bacteria
  Bacterial resistance: Ampicillin, 100 μg/mL
  Growth temperature: 30°C
  Growth strain: NEB Stable
  Copy number: Low Copy
Gene/Insert
  Gene/Insert name: Huntingtin Exon1 fragment
  Species: H. sapiens (human)
  Mutation: A2C; 23 polyQ repeat
  Entrez Gene: HTT (a.k.a. HD, IT15, LOMARS)
  Tag / fusion protein: His6-Ssp DnaB intein (N terminal on backbone)
  Cloning method: Ligation Independent Cloning
  Sequencing primers: 5′ T7; 3′ T7-Term
Terms and licenses: Academic/Nonprofit Terms; Industry Terms: Not Available to Industry
How to cite: pTWIN1-His6-Ssp-Htt2-90(A2C)-23Q was a gift from Hilal Lashuel (Addgene plasmid # 114612 ; http://n2t.net/addgene:114612 ; RRID:Addgene_114612)
